>Addgene plasmid #51013 | pLenti.CAG.H2B-cerFP-2A-mito-dsRFP.W | depositor full sequence | sequence record 77778 | pLenti.CAG.H2B-cerFP-2A-mito-dsRFP.W sequence 9842 bps
AGCTTAATGTAGTCTTATGCAATACTCTTGTAGTCTTGCAACATGGTAACGATGAGTTAGCAACATGCCT
TACAAGGAGAGAAAAAGCACCGTGCATGCCGATTGGTGGAAGTAAGGTGGTACGATCGTGCCTTATTAGG
AAGGCAACAGACGGGTCTGACATGGATTGGACGAACCACTGAATTGCCGCATTGCAGAGATATTGTATTT
AAGTGCCTAGCTCGATACAATAAACGGGTCTCTCTGGTTAGACCAGATCTGAGCCTGGGAGCTCTCTGGC
TAACTAGGGAACCCACTGCTTAAGCCTCAATAAAGCTTGCCTTGAGTGCTTCAAGTAGTGTGTGCCCGTC
TGTTGTGTGACTCTGGTAACTAGAGATCCCTCAGACCCTTTTAGTCAGTGTGGAAAATCTCTAGCAGTGG
CGCCCGAACAGGGACCTGAAAGCGAAAGGGAAACCAGAGCTCTCTCGACGCAGGACTCGGCTTGCTGAAG
CGCGCACGGCAAGAGGCGAGGGGCGGCGACTGGTGAGTACGCCAAAAATTTTGACTAGCGGAGGCTAGAA
GGAGAGAGATGGGTGCGAGAGCGTCAGTATTAAGCGGGGGAGAATTAGATCGCGATGGGAAAAAATTCGG
TTAAGGCCAGGGGGAAAGAAAAAATATAAATTAAAACATATAGTATGGGCAAGCAGGGAGCTAGAACGAT
TCGCAGTTAATCCTGGCCTGTTAGAAACATCAGAAGGCTGTAGACAAATACTGGGACAGCTACAACCATC
CCTTCAGACAGGATCAGAAGAACTTAGATCATTATATAATACAGTAGCAACCCTCTATTGTGTGCATCAA
AGGATAGAGATAAAAGACACCAAGGAAGCTTTAGACAAGATAGAGGAAGAGCAAAACAAAAGTAAGACCA
CCGCACAGCAAGCGGCCGCTGATCTTCAGACCTGGAGGAGGAGATATGAGGGACAATTGGAGAAGTGAAT
TATATAAATATAAAGTAGTAAAAATTGAACCATTAGGAGTAGCACCCACCAAGGCAAAGAGAAGAGTGGT
GCAGAGAGAAAAAAGAGCAGTGGGAATAGGAGCTTTGTTCCTTGGGTTCTTGGGAGCAGCAGGAAGCACT
ATGGGCGCAGCCTCAATGACGCTGACGGTACAGGCCAGACAATTATTGTCTGGTATAGTGCAGCAGCAGA
ACAATTTGCTGAGGGCTATTGAGGCGCAACAGCATCTGTTGCAACTCACAGTCTGGGGCATCAAGCAGCT
CCAGGCAAGAATCCTGGCTGTGGAAAGATACCTAAAGGATCAACAGCTCCTGGGGATTTGGGGTTGCTCT
GGAAAACTCATTTGCACCACTGCTGTGCCTTGGAATGCTAGTTGGAGTAATAAATCTCTGGAACAGATTT
GGAATCACACGACCTGGATGGAGTGGGACAGAGAAATTAACAATTACACAAGCTTAATACACTCCTTAAT
TGAAGAATCGCAAAACCAGCAAGAAAAGAATGAACAAGAATTATTGGAATTAGATAAATGGGCAAGTTTG
TGGAATTGGTTTAACATAACAAATTGGCTGTGGTATATAAAATTATTCATAATGATAGTAGGAGGCTTGG
TAGGTTTAAGAATAGTTTTTGCTGTACTTTCTATAGTGAATAGAGTTAGGCAGGGATATTCACCATTATC
GTTTCAGACCCACCTCCCAACCCCGAGGGGACCCGACAGGCCCGAAGGAATAGAAGAAGAAGGTGGAGAG
AGAGACAGAGACAGATCCATTCGATTAGTGAACGGATCTCGACGGTATCGGTTAACTTTTAAAAGAAAAG
GGGGGATTGGGGGGTACAGTGCAGGGGAAAGAATAGTAGACATAATAGCAACAGACATACAAACTAAAGA
ATTACAAAAACAAATTACAAAAATTCAAAATTTTATCGATCACGAGACTAGCCTCGAGAAGCTTGATAAT
TCTGCAGGACTTCTAGTTATTAATAGTAATCAATTACGGGGTCATTAGTTCATAGCCCATATATGGAGTT
CCGCGTTACATAACTTACGGTAAATGGCCCGCCTGGCTGACCGCCCAACGACCCCCGCCCATTGACGTCA
ATAATGACGTATGTTCCCATAGTAACGCCAATAGGGACTTTCCATTGACGTCAATGGGTGGACTATTTAC
GGTAAACTGCCCACTTGGCAGTACATCAAGTGTATCATATGCCAAGTACGCCCCCTATTGACGTCAATGA
CGGTAAATGGCCCGCCTGGCATTATGCCCAGTACATGACCTTATGGGACTTTCCTACTTGGCAGTACATC
TACGTATTAGTCATCGCTATTACCATGGGTCGAGGTGAGCCCCACGTTCTGCTTCACTCTCCCCATCTCC
CCCCCCTCCCCACCCCCAATTTTGTATTTATTTATTTTTTAATTATTTTGTGCAGCGATGGGGGCGGGGG
GGGGGGGGGCGCGCGCCAGGCGGGGCGGGGCGGGGCGAGGGGCGGGGCGGGGCGAGGCGGAGAGGTGCGG
CGGCAGCCAATCAGAGCGGCGCGCTCCGAAAGTTTCCTTTTATGGCGAGGCGGCGGCGGCGGCGGCCCTA
TAAAAAGCGAAGCGCGCGGCGGGCGGGAGTCGCTGCGTTGCCTTCGCCCCGTGCCCCGCTCCGCGCCGCC
TCGCGCCGCCCGCCCCGGCTCTGACTGACCGCGTTACTCCCACAGGTGAGCGGGCGGGACGGCCCTTCTC
CTCCGGGCTGTAATTAGCGCTTGGTTTAATGACGGCTCGTTTCTTTTCTGTGGCTGCGTGAAAGCCTTAA
AGGGCTCCGGGAGGGCCCTTTGTGCGGGGGGGAGCGGCTCGGGGGGTGCGTGCGTGTGTGTGTGCGTGGG
GAGCGCCGCGTGCGGCCCGCGCTGCCCGGCGGCTGTGAGCGCTGCGGGCGCGGCGCGGGGCTTTGTGCGC
TCCGCGTGTGCGCGAGGGGAGCGCGGCCGGGGGCGGTGCCCCGCGGTGCGGGGGGGCTGCGAGGGGAACA
AAGGCTGCGTGCGGGGTGTGTGCGTGGGGGGGTGAGCAGGGGGTGTGGGCGCGGCGGTCGGGCTGTAACC
CCCCCCTGCACCCCCCTCCCCGAGTTGCTGAGCACGGCCCGGCTTCGGGTGCGGGGCTCCGTAGCGGGGC
GTGGCGCGGGGCTCGCCGTGCCGGGCGGGGGGTGGCGGCAGGTGGGGGTGCCGGGCGGGGCGGGGCCGCC
TCGGGCCGGGGAGGGCTCGGGGGAGGGGCGCGGCGGCCCCGGAGCGCCGGCGGCTGTCGAGGCGCGGCGA
GCCGCAGCCATTGCCTTTTATGGTAATCGTGCGAGAGGGCGCAGGGACTTCCTTTGTCCCAAATCTGGCG
GAGCCGAAATCTGGGAGGCGCCGCCGCACCCCCTCTAGCGGGCGCGGGCGAAGCGGTGCGGCGCCGGCAG
GAAGGAAATGGGCGGGGAGGGCCTTCGTGCGTCGCCGCGGCGCCGTCCCCTTCTCCATCTCCAGCCTCGG
GGCTGCCGCAGGGGGACGGCTGCCTTCGGGGGGGACGGGGCAGGGCGGGGTTCGGCTTCTGGCGTGTGAC
CGGCGGCTCTAGAGCCTCTGCTAACCATGTTCATGCCTTCTTCTTTTTCCTACAGCTCCTGGGCAACGTG
CTGGTTGTTGTGCTGTCTCATCATTTTGGCAAAGAATTGATTTGATACCGCGGGCCCGGGATCTCGAGCT
CAAGCTTCGAATTCTGCAGTCGACGGTACCGCCACCATGCCAGAGCCAGCGAAGTCTGCTCCCGCCCCGA
AAAAGGGCTCCAAGAAGGCGGTGACTAAGGCGCAGAAGAAAGGCGGCAAGAAGCGCAAGCGCAGCCGCAA
GGAGAGCTATTCCATCTATGTGTACAAGGTTCTGAAGCAGGTCCACCCTGACACCGGCATTTCGTCCAAG
GCCATGGGCATCATGAATTCGTTTGTGAACGACATTTTCGAGCGCATCGCAGGTGAGGCTTCCCGCCTGG
CGCATTACAACAAGCGCTCGACCATCACCTCCAGGGAGATCCAGACGGCCGTGCGCCTGCTGCTGCCTGG
GGAGTTGGCCAAGCACGCCGTGTCCGAGGGTACTAAGGCCATCACCAAGTACACCAGCGCTAAGGATCCA
CCGGTCGCCACCATGGTGAGCAAGGGCGAGGAGCTGTTCACCGGGGTGGTGCCCATCCTGGTCGAGCTGG
ACGGCGACGTAAACGGCCACAAGTTCAGCGTGTCCGGCGAGGGCGAGGGCGATGCCACCTACGGCAAGCT
GACCCTGAAGTTCATCTGCACCACCGGCAAGCTGCCCGTGCCCTGGCCCACCCTCGTGACCACCCTGACC
TGGGGCGTGCAGTGCTTCGCCCGCTACCCCGACCACATGAAGCAGCACGACTTCTTCAAGTCCGCCATGC
CCGAAGGCTACGTCCAGGAGCGCACCATCTTCTTCAAGGACGACGGCAACTACAAGACCCGCGCCGAGGT
GAAGTTCGAGGGCGACACCCTGGTGAACCGCATCGAGCTGAAGGGCATCGACTTCAAGGAGGACGGCAAC
ATCCTGGGGCACAAGCTGGAGTACAACGCCATCAGCGACAACGTCTATATCACCGCCGACAAGCAGAAGA
ACGGCATCAAGGCCAACTTCAAGATCCGCCACAACATCGAGGACGGCAGCGTGCAGCTCGCCGACCACTA
CCAGCAGAACACCCCCATCGGCGACGGCCCCGTGCTGCTGCCCGACAACCACTACCTGAGCACCCAGTCC
AAGCTGAGCAAAGACCCCAACGAGAAGCGCGATCACATGGTCCTGCTGGAGTTCGTGACCGCCGCCGGGA
TCACTCTCGGCATGGACGAGCTGTACAAGGGATCCGGAGCCACGAACTTCTNTCTGTTAAAGCAAGCAGG
AGACGTGGAAGAAAACCCCGGTCCTATGCTTTCACTACGTCAATCTATAAGATTTTTCAAGCCAGCCACA
AGAACTTTGTGTAGCTCTAGACCACCGGTCGCCACCATGGTGCGCTCCTCCAAGAACGTCATCAAGGAGT
TCATGCGCTTCAAGGTGCGCATGGAGGGCTCCGTGAACGGCCACGAGTTCGAGATCGAGGGCGAGGGCGA
GGGCCGCCCCTACGAGGGCACCCAGACCGCCAAGCTGAAGGTGACCAAGGGCGGCCCCCTGCCCTTCGCC
TGGGACATCCTGTCCCCCCAGTTCCAGTACGGCTCCAAGGTGTACGTGAAGCACCCCGCCGACATCCCCG
ACTACAAGAAGCTGTCCTTCCCCGAGGGCTTCAAGTGGGAGCGCGTGATGAACTTCGAGGACGGCGGCGT
GGTGACCGTGACCCAGGACTCCTCCCTGCAGGACGGCTGCTTCATCTACAAGGTGAAGTTCATCGGCGTG
AACTTCCCCTCCGACGGCCCCGTAATGCAGAAGAAGACCATGGGCTGGGAGGCCTCCACCGAGCGCCTGT
ACCCCCGCGACGGCGTGCTGAAGGGCGAGATCCACAAGGCCCTGAAGCTGAAGGACGGCGGCCACTACCT
GGTGGAGTTCAAGTCCATCTACATGGCCAAGAAGCCCGTGCAGCTGCCCGGCTACTACTACGTGGACTCC
AAGCTGGACATCACCTCCCACAACGAGGACTACACCATCGTGGAGCAGTACGAGCGCACCGAGGGCCGCC
ACCACCTGTTCCTGTAGGATTCGACAATCAACCTCTGGATTACAAAATTTGTGAAAGATTGACTGGTATT
CTTAACTATGTTGCTCCTTTTACGCTATGTGGATACGCTGCTTTAATGCCTTTGTATCATGCTATTGCTT
CCCGTATGGCTTTCATTTTCTCCTCCTTGTATAAATCCTGGTTGCTGTCTCTTTATGAGGAGTTGTGGCC
CGTTGTCAGGCAACGTGGCGTGGTGTGCACTGTGTTTGCTGACGCAACCCCCACTGGTTGGGGCATTGCC
ACCACCTGTCAGCTCCTTTCCGGGACTTTCGCTTTCCCCCTCCCTATTGCCACGGCGGAACTCATCGCCG
CCTGCCTTGCCCGCTGCTGGACAGGGGCTCGGCTGTTGGGCACTGACAATTCCGTGGTGTTGTCGGGGAA
GCTGACGTCCTTTCCATGGCTGCTCGCCTGTGTTGCCACCTGGATTCTGCGCGGGACGTCCTTCTGCTAC
GTCCCTTCGGCCCTCAATCCAGCGGACCTTCCTTCCCGCGGCCTGCTGCCGGCTCTGCGGCCTCTTCCGC
GTCTTCGCCTTCGCCCTCAGACGAGTCGGATCTCCCTTTGGGCCGCCTCCCCGCCTGGAATTCGAGCTCG
GTACCTTTAAGACCAATGACTTACAAGGCAGCTGTAGATCTTAGCCACTTTTTAAAAGAAAAGGGGGGAC
TGGAAGGGCTAATTCACTCCCAACGAAGACAAGATCTGCTTTTTGCTTGTACTGGGTCTCTCTGGTTAGA
CCAGATCTGAGCCTGGGAGCTCTCTGGCTAACTAGGGAACCCACTGCTTAAGCCTCAATAAAGCTTGCCT
TGAGTGCTTCAAGTAGTGTGTGCCCGTCTGTTGTGTGACTCTGGTAACTAGAGATCCCTCAGACCCTTTT
AGTCAGTGTGGAAAATCTCTAGCAGTAGTAGTTCATGTCATCTTATTATTCAGTATTTATAACTTGCAAA
GAAATGAATATCAGAGAGTGAGAGGAACTTGTTTATTGCAGCTTATAATGGTTACAAATAAAGCAATAGC
ATCACAAATTTCACAAATAAAGCATTTTTTTCACTGCATTCTAGTTGTGGTTTGTCCAAACTCATCAATG
TATCTTATCATGTCTGGCTCTAGCTATCCCGCCCCTAACTCCGCCCAGTTCCGCCCATTCTCCGCCCCAT
GGCTGACTAATTTTTTTTATTTATGCAGAGGCCGAGGCCGCCTCGGCCTCTGAGCTATTCCAGAAGTAGT
GAGGAGGCTTTTTTGGAGGCCTAGGCTTTTGCGTCGAGACGTACCCAATTCGCCCTATAGTGAGTCGTAT
TACGCGCGCTCACTGGCCGTCGTTTTACAACGTCGTGACTGGGAAAACCCTGGCGTTACCCAACTTAATC
GCCTTGCAGCACATCCCCCTTTCGCCAGCTGGCGTAATAGCGAAGAGGCCCGCACCGATCGCCCTTCCCA
ACAGTTGCGCAGCCTGAATGGCGAATGGCGCG
[124 nt withheld, positions 7173-7296]
C
[91 nt withheld, positions 7298-7388]
A
[49 nt withheld, positions 7390-7438]
CCTTTGACGTTGGAGTCCACGTTCTTT
[37 nt withheld, positions 7466-7502]
ACCCTATCTCGGTCTATTCTTTTGATTTATAAGGGATTTTGCCGATTTCGGCCTATTGGTTAAAAAATGA
GCTGATTTAACAAAAATTTAACGCGAATTTTAACAAAATATTAACGTTTACAATTTCCCAGGTGGCACTT
TTCGGGGAAATGTGCGCGGAACCCCTATTTGTTTATTTTTCTAAATACATTCAAATATGTATCCGCTCAT
GAGACAATAACCCTGATAAATGCTTCAATAATATTGAAAAAGGAAGAGTATGAGTATTCAACATTTCCGT
GTCGCCCTTATTCCCTTTTTTGCGGCATTTTGCCTTCCTGTTTTTGCTCACCCAGAAACGCTGGTGAAAG
TAAAAGATGCTGAAGATCAGTTGGGTGCACGAGTGGGTTACATCGAACTGGATCTCAACAGCGGTAAGAT
CCTTGAGAGTTTTCGCCCCGAAGAACGTTTTCCAATGATGAGCACTTTTAAAGTTCTGCTATGTGGCGCG
GTATTATCCCGTATTGACGCCGGGCAAGAGCAACTCGGTCGCCGCATACACTATTCTCAGAATGACTTGG
TTGAGTACTCACCAGTCACAGAAAAGCATCTTACGGATGGCATGACAGTAAGAGAATTATGCAGTGCTGC
CATAACCATGAGTGATAACACTGCGGCCAACTTACTTCTGACAACGATCGGAGGACCGAAGGAGCTAACC
GCTTTTTTGCACAACATGGGGGATCATGTAACTCGCCTTGATCGTTGGGAACCGGAGCTGAATGAAGCCA
TACCAAACGACGAGCGTGACACCACGATGCCTGTAGCAATGGCAACAACGTTGCGCAAACTATTAACTGG
CGAACTACTTACTCTAGCTTCCCGGCAACAATTAATAGACTGGATGGAGGCGGATAAAGTTGCAGGACCA
CTTCTGCGCTCGGCCCTTCCGGCTGGCTGGTTTATTGCTGATAAATCTGGAGCCGGTGAGCGTGGGTCTC
GCGGTATCATTGCAGCACTGGGGCCAGATGGTAAGCCCTCCCGTATCGTAGTTATCTACACGACGGGGAG
TCAGGCAACTATGGATGAACGAAATAGACAGATCGCTGAGATAGGTGCCTCACTGATTAAGCATTGGTAA
CTGTCAGACCAAGTTTACTCATATATACTTTAGATTGATTTAAAACTTCATTTTTAATTTAAAAGGATCT
AGGTGAAGATCCTTTTTGATAATCTCATGACCAAAATCCCTTAACGTGAGTTTTCGTTCCACTGAGCGTC
AGACCCCGTAGAAAAGATCAAAGGATCTTCTTGAGATCCTTTTTTTCTGCGCGTAATCTGCTGCTTGCAA
ACAAAAAAACCACCGCTACCAGCGGTGGTTTGTTTGCCGGATCAAGAGCTACCAACTCTTTTTCCGAAGG
TAACTGGCTTCAGCAGAGCGCAGATACCAAATACTGTCCTTCTAGTGTAGCCGTAGTTAGGCCACCACTT
CAAGAACTCTGTAGCACCGCCTACATACCTCGCTCTGCTAATCCTGTTACCAGTGGCTGCTGCCAGTGGC
GATAAGTCGTGTCTTACCGGGTTGGACTCAAGACGATAGTTACCGGATAAGGCGCAGCGGTCGGGCTGAA
CGGGGGGTTCGTGCACACAGCCCAGCTTGGAGCGAACGACCTACACCGAACTGAGATACCTACAGCGTGA
GCTATGAGAAAGCGCCACGCTTCCCGAAGGGAGAAAGGCGGACAGGTATCCGGTAAGCGGCAGGGTCGGA
ACAGGAGAGCGCACGAGGGAGCTTCCAGGGGGAAACGCCTGGTATCTTTATAGTCCTGTCGGGTTTCGCC
ACCTCTGACTTGAGCGTCGATTTTTGTGATGCTCGTCAGGGGGGCGGAGCCTATGGAAAAACGCCAGCAA
CGCGGCCTTTTTACGGTTCCTGGCCTTTTGCTGGCCTTTTGCTCACATGTTCTTTCCTGCGTTATCCCCT
GATTCTGTGGATAACCGTATTACCGCCTTTGAGTGAGCTGATACCGCTCGCCGCAGCCGAACGACCGAGC
GCAGCGAGTCAGTGAGCGAGGAAGCGGAAGAGCGCCCAATACGCAAACCGCCTCTCCCCGCGCGTTGGCC
GATTCATTAATGCAGCTGGCACGACAGGTTTCCCGACTGGAAAGCGGGCAGTGAGCGCAACGCAATTAAT
GTGAGTTAGCTCACTCATTAGGCACCCCAGGCTTTACACTTTATGCTTCCGGCTCGTATGTTGTGTGGAA
TTGTGAGCGGATAACAATTTCACACAGGAAACAGCTATGACCATGATTACGCCAAGCGCGCAATTAACCC
TCACTAAAGGGAACAAAAGCTGGAGCTGCA
Features (pLannotate 1.2.2; 32 found; start..end, strand, type, name):
      8..229     +  promoter       RSV promoter: Rous sarcoma virus enhancer/promoter
    236..416     +  LTR            5' LTR (truncated): truncated 5' long terminal repeat (LTR) from HIV-1
    460..585     +  misc_feature   HIV-1 Ψ: packaging signal of human immunodeficiency virus type 1
    569..932     +  CDS            HIV-1 gag (fragment): gag protein from human immunodeficiency virus 1; gag
   1027..1363    +  ncRNA          RRE: Accession: RF00036 - HIV Rev response element
   1688..1788    +  CDS            Rev (fragment): human immunodeficiency virus 1 (HIV-1) Rev protein; rev; enhances nuclear export of unspliced and incompletely spliced viral mRNAs
   1807..1924    +  misc_feature   cPPT/CTS: central polypurine tract and central termination sequence of HIV-1
   1973..2337    +  enhancer       CMV enhancer: human cytomegalovirus immediate early enhancer
   2340..2615    +  promoter       chicken β-actin promoter: No description available
   2616..3625    +  intron         chimeric intron: chimera between introns from chicken β-actin and rabbit β-globin
   3700..3742    +  misc_feature   MCS (fragment): multiple cloning site
   3747..4124    +  CDS            H2B: human histone H2B; HIST1H2BJ
   4143..4859    +  CDS            mCerulean: mCerulean is a basic (constitutively fluorescent) cyan fluorescent protein published in 2005, derived from Aequorea victoria. It is reported to be a very rapidly-maturing monomer.
   4869..4925    +  CDS            P2A: 2A peptide from porcine teschovirus-1 polyprotein Eukaryotic ribosomes fail to insert a peptide bond between the Gly and Pro residues, yielding separate polypeptides.
   4926..4991    +  CDS            pre-CoxIV: mitochondrial presequence of yeast cytochfome c oxidase subunit IV (Hurt et al., 1984)
   5007..5687    +  CDS            DsRed1: wild-type DsRed mammalian codon-optimized
   5696..6284    +  misc_feature   WPRE: woodchuck hepatitis virus posttranscriptional regulatory element
   6301..6369    +  CDS            nef (fragment): NEF_HV1Z2 - Experimental evidence at protein level: Swiss-Prot protein existence level 1. Extracellular Nef protein targets CD4(+) T-lymphocytes for apoptosis by interacting with CXCR4 surface receptors. From Human immunodeficiency virus type 1 group M subtype D (isolate Z2/CDC-Z34) (HIV-1).
   6371..6604    +  LTR            3' LTR (ΔU3): self-inactivating 3' long terminal repeat (LTR) from HIV-1
   6676..6797    +  polyA_signal   SV40 poly(A) signal: SV40 polyadenylation signal
   6816..6951    +  rep_origin     SV40 ori: SV40 origin of replication
   6984..7002    -  promoter       T7 promoter: promoter for bacteriophage T7 RNA polymerase
   7010..7165    +  CDS            lacZα (fragment): LacZα fragment of β-galactosidase; lacZ fragment
   7173..7628    +  rep_origin     f1 ori (sequence partly withheld): f1 bacteriophage origin of replication; arrow indicates direction of (+) strand synthesis
   7657..7761    +  promoter       AmpR promoter: bla
   7762..8622    +  CDS            AmpR: β-lactamase; bla; confers resistance to ampicillin, carbenicillin, and related antibiotics
   8793..9381    +  rep_origin     ori: high-copy-number ColE1/pMB1/pBR322/pUC origin of replication
   9564..9656    +  CDS            lacI (fragment): lac repressor; lacI; The lac repressor binds to the lac operator to inhibit transcription in E. coli. This inhibition can be relieved by adding lactose or isopropyl-β-D-thiogalactopyranoside (IPTG).
   9669..9690    +  protein_bind   CAP binding site: CAP binding activates transcription in the presence of cAMP. E. coli catabolite activator protein
   9705..9735    +  promoter       lac promoter: promoter for the E. coli lac operon
   9743..9759    +  protein_bind   lac operator: The lac repressor binds to the lac operator to inhibit transcription in E. coli. This inhibition can be relieved by adding lactose or isopropyl-β-D-thiogalactopyranoside (IPTG). lac repressor encoded by lacI
   9804..9822    +  promoter       T3 promoter: promoter for bacteriophage T3 RNA polymerase
