[The description below was written by a language model from this plasmid's Addgene catalogue record and pLannotate feature annotations shown in this document.]
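Description:
pLenti.CAG.H2B-cerFP-2A-mito-dsRFP.W is a self-inactivating HIV-1-based lentiviral transfer vector for mammalian expression, built on the pLenti.CAG backbone by replacing the original eGFP with a PCR-generated bicistronic reporter cassette. An RSV enhancer/promoter fused to a truncated 5' LTR drives production of the viral genomic RNA in packaging cells. That RNA carries the Ψ packaging signal with a gag fragment, the Rev response element for nuclear export, the cPPT/CTS to aid nuclear import, and a ΔU3 3' LTR that disables LTR promoter activity after integration. An SV40 poly(A) signal and SV40 origin follow the 3' LTR. In bacteria the plasmid is selected with ampicillin (AmpR) and replicates from a ColE1/pUC-type origin. The catalogue nevertheless lists it as low copy and names a recombination-deficient strain for propagation, as is common for LTR-containing vectors. An f1 origin and lac/T7/T3 remnants of the cloning backbone are also present.

The payload is transcribed from an internal CAG element (CMV enhancer, chicken β-actin promoter and chimeric intron). It encodes human histone H2B fused to the cyan protein mCerulean, then a P2A peptide, then the yeast CoxIV mitochondrial presequence fused to DsRed. Ribosomal skipping at the 2A yields two separate proteins from one transcript, so that chromatin is labelled cyan and mitochondria red in the same transduced cell. A downstream WPRE enhances transcript expression. The depositor notes that the H2B sequence carries D26G and V119I differences relative to reference sequences. The deposited sequence is slightly longer than the catalogued total size. The stated purpose is only expression of this cassette, which would suit two-colour imaging of nuclei and mitochondria.
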