Addgene plasmid #51013: pLenti.CAG.H2B-cerFP-2A-mito-dsRFP.W
Purpose: Lentivector that expresses H2B-cerFP-2A-mito-dsRFP from internal CAG enhancer-promoter
Depositing lab: Rusty Lansford. Depositing organization: California Institute of Technology.
Backbone
  Vector backbone: pLenti.CAG
  Backbone size w/o insert (bp): 7276
  Total vector size (bp): 9818
  Modifications to backbone: pLenti.CAG:eGFP digested w/ Sal1, blunt w Klenow, digested with BamH1 to remove GFP and gel isolated. Ligated with PCR generated H2B-cerFP-2A-mito-RFP after digesting with Bgl2-EcoRV and gel isolated.
  Vector type: Mammalian Expression, Lentiviral
Growth in bacteria
  Bacterial resistance: Ampicillin, 100 μg/mL
  Growth temperature: 37°C
  Growth strain: Stbl3
  Copy number: Low Copy
Gene/Insert
  Gene/Insert name: H2B-cerFP-2A-mito-RFP
  Species: Synthetic
  Insert size (bp): 2542
  Promoter: CAG
  Cloning method: Restriction Enzyme; 5′ cloning site Sal1 (destroyed during cloning); 3′ cloning site BamH1 (destroyed during cloning)
  Sequencing primers: 5′ EGFP-N; 3′ EGFP-C
Terms and licenses: Academic/Nonprofit Terms; Industry Terms: Not Available to Industry
Depositor comments: Please note that the H2B sequence in this plasmid was derived from H2B-GFP (Addgene plasmid# 11680) and contains the same differences (D26G and V119I) compared to GenBank reference sequences, such as NP_066402.2.
How to cite: pLenti.CAG.H2B-cerFP-2A-mito-dsRFP.W was a gift from Rusty Lansford (Addgene plasmid # 51013 ; http://n2t.net/addgene:51013 ; RRID:Addgene_51013)
