>Addgene plasmid #51013 | pLenti.CAG.H2B-cerFP-2A-mito-dsRFP.W | addgene partial sequence | sequence record 79800 | WPRE-R 5'-CATAGCGTAAAAGGAGCAACA-3'
ATTTTGTAATCCAGAGGTTGATTGTCGAATCCTACAGGAACAGGTGGTGGCGGCCCTCGGTGCGCTCGTA
CTGCTCCACGATGGTGTAGTCCTCGTTGTGGGAGGTGATGTCCAGCTTGGAGTCCACGTAGTAGTAGCCG
GGCAGCTGCACGGGCTTCTTGGCCATGTAGATGGACTTGAACTCCACCAGGTAGTGGCCGCCGTCCTTCA
GCTTCAGGGCCTTGTGGATCTCGCCCTTCAGCACGCCGTCGCGGGGGTACAGGCGCTCGGTGGAGGCCTC
CCAGCCCATGGTCTTCTTCTGCATTACGGGGCCGTCGGAGGGGAAGTTCACGCCGATGAACTTCACCTTG
TAGATGAAGCAGCCGTCCTGCAGGGAGGAGTCCTGGGTCACGGTCACCACGCCGCCGTCCTCGAAGTTCA
TCACGCGCTCCCACTTGAAGCCCTCGGGGAAGGACAGCTTCTTGTAGTCGGGGATGTCGGCGGGGTGCTT
CACGTACACCTTGGAGCCGTACTGGAACTGGGGGGACAGGATGTCCCAGGCGAAGGGCAGGGGGCCGCCC
TTGGTCACCTTCAGCTTGGCGGTCTGGGTGCCCTCGTAGGGGCGGCCCTCGCCCTCGCCCTCGATCTCGA
ACTCGTGGCCGTTCACGGAGCCCTCCATGCGCACCTTGAAGCGCATGAACTCCTTGATGACGTTCTTGGA
GGAGCGCACCATGGTGGCGACCGGTGGTCTAGAGCTACACAAAGTTCTTGTGGCTGGCTTGAAAAATCTT
ATAGATTGACGTA
