>Addgene plasmid #51013 | pLenti.CAG.H2B-cerFP-2A-mito-dsRFP.W | addgene partial sequence | sequence record 80645 | pCAX-F 5'-CAGCTCCTGGGCAACGTGC-3'
AATTGATTTGATACCGCGGGCCCGGGATCTCGAGCTCAAGCTTCGAATTCTGCAGTCGACGGTACCGCCA
CCATGCCAGAGCCAGCGAAGTCTGCTCCCGCCCCGAAAAAGGGCTCCAAGAAGGCGGTGACTAAGGCGCA
GAAGAAAGGCGGCAAGAAGCGCAAGCGCAGCCGCAAGGAGAGCTATTCCATCTATGTGTACAAGGTTCTG
AAGCAGGTCCACCCTGACACCGGCATTTCGTCCAAGGCCATGGGCATCATGAATTCGTTTGTGAACGACA
TTTTCGAGCGCATCGCAGGTGAGGCTTCCCGCCTGGCGCATTACAACAAGCGCTCGACCATCACCTCCAG
GGAGATCCAGACGGCCGTGCGCCTGCTGCTGCCTGGGGAGTTGGCCAAGCACGCCGTGTCCGAGGGTACT
AAGGCCATCACCAAGTACACCAGCGCTAAGGATCCACCGGTCGCCACCATGGTGAGCAAGGGCGAGGAGC
TGTTCACCGGGGTGGTGCCCATCCTGGTCGAGCTGGACGGCGACGTAAACGGCCACAAGTTCAGCGTGTC
CGGCGAGGGCGAGGGCGATGCCACCTACGGCAAGCTGACCCTGAAGTTCATCTGCACCACCGGCAAGCTG
CCCGTGCCCTGGCCCACCCTCGTGACCACCCTGACCTGGGGCGTGCAGTGCTTCGCCCGCTACCCCGACC
ACATGAAGCAGCACGACTTCTTCAAGTCCGCCATGCCCGAAGGCTACGTCCAGGAGCGCACCATCTTCTT
CAAGGACGACGGCAACTACAAGACCCGCGCCGAGGTGAAGTTCGAGGGCGACACCCTGGTGAACCGCATC
GAGCTGAAGGGCATCGACTTCAAGGAGGACGGCAACATCCTGGGGCACAAGCTGGAGTACAACGCCATCA
GCGACA
